Addgene plasmid #116687: pHAGE-STK11-G56W
Purpose: Lentiviral expression of STK11 G56W
Depositing lab: Gordon Mills & Kenneth Scott. Depositing organization: Baylor College of Medicine. Publication: Systematic Functional Annotation of Somatic Mutations in Cancer. Ng PK, Li J, Jeong KJ, Shao S, Chen H, Tsang YH, Sengupta S, Wang Z, Bhavana VH, Tran R, Soewito S, Minussi DC, Moreno D, Kong K, Dogruluk T, Lu H, Gao J, Tokheim C, Zhou DC, Johnson AM, Zeng J, Ip CKM, Ju Z, Wester M, Yu S, Li Y, Vellano CP, Schultz N, Karchin R, Ding L, Lu Y, Cheung LWT, Chen K, Shaw KR, Meric-Bernstam F, Scott KL, Yi S, Sahni N, Liang H, Mills GB. Cancer Cell. 2018 Mar 12;33(3):450-462.e10. doi: 10.1016/j.ccell.2018.01.021. PubMed 29533785.
Backbone
  Vector backbone: pHAGE
  Vector type: Lentiviral
Growth in bacteria
  Bacterial resistance: Ampicillin, 100 μg/mL
  Growth temperature: 37°C
  Growth strain: Stbl3
  Copy number: High Copy
Gene/Insert
  Gene/Insert name: STK11
  Species: H. sapiens (human)
  Mutation: G56W
  Entrez Gene: STK11 (a.k.a. LKB1, PJS, hLKB1)
  Cloning method: Gateway Cloning
Terms and licenses: Academic/Nonprofit Terms; Industry Terms: Not Available to Industry
How to cite: pHAGE-STK11-G56W was a gift from Gordon Mills & Kenneth Scott (Addgene plasmid # 116687 ; http://n2t.net/addgene:116687 ; RRID:Addgene_116687)
