[The description below was written by a language model from this plasmid's Addgene catalogue record and pLannotate feature annotations shown in this document.]
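Description:
pHAGE-STK11-G56W is an HIV-1-derived lentiviral expression plasmid of about 9.8 kb, built on the pHAGE backbone, that carries the human serine/threonine kinase STK11 (also known as LKB1) with a G56W substitution. It is maintained in E. coli through a high-copy ColE1/pUC-type origin and a β-lactamase gene conferring ampicillin resistance. The record lists a recombination-deficient strain for growth, as is usual for plasmids containing repeated LTRs. The viral portion comprises a truncated 5' LTR, the Ψ packaging signal with a short gag fragment, the Rev response element, the cPPT/CTS, and a self-inactivating ΔU3 3' LTR. Viral proteins must therefore be supplied in trans during packaging, and the integrated provirus lacks LTR promoter activity.

Between the LTRs, the constitutive human EF-1α promoter drives the STK11 open reading frame. The ORF was introduced by Gateway recombination and is flanked by attB1 and attB2 sites. Downstream lie short T3 and T7 promoter sequences, an attB4 fragment and a V5 epitope coding sequence. The V5 tag is separated from the ORF by these elements, and the record does not state whether it is fused in frame to STK11. An EMCV IRES then allows translation of puromycin N-acetyltransferase from the same transcript, so transduced mammalian cells can be selected with puromycin. A WPRE enhances transcript expression.

The stated purpose is lentiviral expression of STK11 G56W. The associated publication concerns systematic functional annotation of somatic cancer mutations, which suggests the construct belongs to a set of mutant alleles used to compare variant activity in cells.
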