Features (pLannotate 1.2.2; 30 found; start..end, strand, type, name):
    377..634     +  LTR            5' LTR (truncated): truncated 5' long terminal repeat (LTR) from HIV-1
    681..806     +  misc_feature   HIV-1 Ψ: packaging signal of human immunodeficiency virus type 1
    790..1128    +  CDS            HIV-1 gag (fragment): gag protein from human immunodeficiency virus 1; gag
   1303..1536    +  misc_feature   RRE: The Rev response element (RRE) of HIV-1 allows for Rev-dependent mRNA export from the nucleus to the cytoplasm.
   1913..2013    +  CDS            Rev (fragment): human immunodeficiency virus 1 (HIV-1) Rev protein; rev; enhances nuclear export of unspliced and incompletely spliced viral mRNAs
   2058..2175    +  misc_feature   cPPT/CTS: central polypurine tract and central termination sequence of HIV-1
   2223..3401    +  promoter       EF-1α promoter: strong constitutive promoter for human elongation factor EF-1α
   3422..3442    +  protein_bind   attB1: mutant version of attB; core recombination site for the Gateway® BP reaction BP Clonase™
   3448..4746    +  CDS            STK11: STK11_HUMAN - Also known as LKB1, PJS. Experimental evidence at protein level: Swiss-Prot protein existence level 1. [Isoform 2]: Has a role in spermiogenesis. From Homo sapiens (Human).
   4751..4775    -  protein_bind   attB2: mutant version of attB; recombination site for the Gateway® BP reaction BP Clonase™
   4783..4801    +  promoter       T3 promoter: promoter for bacteriophage T3 RNA polymerase
   4827..4845    -  promoter       T7 promoter: promoter for bacteriophage T7 RNA polymerase
   4851..4869    -  protein_bind   attB4 (fragment): mutant version of attB; core recombination site for the Gateway® BP reaction BP Clonase™
   4925..4966    +  CDS            V5 tag: epitope tag from simian virus 5
   5092..5554    +  misc_feature   IRES: internal ribosome entry site (IRES) of the encephalomyocarditis virus (EMCV)
   5568..6165    +  CDS            PuroR (fragment): puromycin N-acetyltransferase; pac from Streptomyces; confers resistance to puromycin
   6181..6769    +  misc_feature   WPRE: woodchuck hepatitis virus posttranscriptional regulatory element
   6777..6842    +  CDS            nef (fragment): NEF_HV1Z2 - Experimental evidence at protein level: Swiss-Prot protein existence level 1. Extracellular Nef protein targets CD4(+) T-lymphocytes for apoptosis by interacting with CXCR4 surface receptors. From Human immunodeficiency virus type 1 group M subtype D (isolate Z2/CDC-Z34) (HIV-1).
   6844..7077    +  LTR            3' LTR (ΔU3): self-inactivating 3' long terminal repeat (LTR) from HIV-1
   7282..7386    +  promoter       AmpR promoter: bla
   7387..8247    +  CDS            AmpR: β-lactamase; bla; confers resistance to ampicillin, carbenicillin, and related antibiotics
   8418..9006    +  rep_origin     ori: high-copy-number ColE1/pMB1/pBR322/pUC origin of replication
   9189..9243    +  CDS            lacI (fragment): lac repressor; lacI; The lac repressor binds to the lac operator to inhibit transcription in E. coli. This inhibition can be relieved by adding lactose or isopropyl-β-D-thiogalactopyranoside (IPTG).
   9249..9342    +  rep_origin     SV40 ori (fragment): SV40 origin of replication
   9367..9404    +  CDS            lacI (fragment): lac repressor; lacI; The lac repressor binds to the lac operator to inhibit transcription in E. coli. This inhibition can be relieved by adding lactose or isopropyl-β-D-thiogalactopyranoside (IPTG).
   9417..9438    +  protein_bind   CAP binding site: CAP binding activates transcription in the presence of cAMP. E. coli catabolite activator protein
   9453..9483    +  promoter       lac promoter: promoter for the E. coli lac operon
   9491..9507    +  protein_bind   lac operator: The lac repressor binds to the lac operator to inhibit transcription in E. coli. This inhibition can be relieved by adding lactose or isopropyl-β-D-thiogalactopyranoside (IPTG). lac repressor encoded by lacI
   9541..9624    +  polyA_signal   SV40 poly(A) signal (fragment): SV40 polyadenylation signal
   9791..329     +  CDS            nef (fragment) (across the origin): NEF_HV1BR - Experimental evidence at protein level: Swiss-Prot protein existence level 1. Extracellular Nef protein targets CD4(+) T-lymphocytes for apoptosis by interacting with CXCR4 surface receptors (PubMed:14990729). From Human immunodeficiency virus type 1 group M subtype B (isolate BRU/LAI) (HIV-1).
>Addgene plasmid #116687 | pHAGE-STK11-G56W | addgene full sequence | sequence record 246536 | Addgene NGS Result
TGGAAGGGCTAATTCACTCCCAAAGAAGACAAGATATCCTTGATCTGTGGATCTACCACACACAAGGCTA
CTTCCCTGATTAGCAGAACTACACACCAGGGCCAGGGGTCAGATATCCACTGACCTTTGGATGGTGCTAC
AAGCTAGTACCAGTTGAGCCAGATAAGGTAGAAGAGGCCAATAAAGGAGAGAACACCAGCTTGTTACACC
CTGTGAGCCTGCATGGGATGGATGACCCGGAGAGAGAAGTGTTAGAGTGGAGGTTTGACAGCCGCCTAGC
ATTTCATCACGTGGCCCGAGAGCTGCATCCGGAGTACTTCAAGAACTGCTGATATCGAGCTTGCTACAAG
GGACTTTCCGCTGGGGACTTTCCAGGGAGGCGTGGCCTGGGCGGGACTGGGGAGTGGCGAGCCCTCAGAT
CCTGCATATAAGCAGCTGCTTTTTGCCTGTACTGGGTCTCTCTGGTTAGACCAGATCTGAGCCTGGGAGC
TCTCTGGCTAACTAGGGAACCCACTGCTTAAGCCTCAATAAAGCTTGCCTTGAGTGCTTCAAGTAGTGTG
TGCCCGTCTGTTGTGTGACTCTGGTAACTAGAGATCCCTCAGACCCTTTTAGTCAGTGTGGAAAATCTCT
AGCAGTGGCGCCCGAACAGGGACTTGAAAGCGAAAGGGAAACCAGAGGAGCTCTCTCGACGCAGGACTCG
GCTTGCTGAAGCGCGCACGGCAAGAGGCGAGGGGCGGCGACTGGTGAGTACGCCAAAAATTTTGACTAGC
GGAGGCTAGAAGGAGAGAGATGGGTGCGAGAGCGTCAGTATTAAGCGGGGGAGAATTAGATCGCGATGGG
AAAAAATTCGGTTAAGGCCAGGGGGAAAGAAAAAATATAAATTAAAACATATAGTATGGGCAAGCAGGGA
GCTAGAACGATTCGCAGTTAATCCTGGCCTGTTAGAAACATCAGAAGGCTGTAGACAAATACTGGGACAG
CTACAACCATCCCTTCAGACAGGATCAGAAGAACTTAGATCATTATATAATACAGTAGCAACCCTCTATT
GTGTGCATCAAAGGATAGAGATAAAAGACACCAAGGAAGCTTTAGACAAGATAGAGGAAGAGCAAAACAA
AAGTAAGACCACCGCACAGCAAGCGGCCGGCCGCTGATCTTCAGACCTGGAGGAGGAGATATGAGGGACA
ATTGGAGAAGTGAATTATATAAATATAAAGTAGTAAAAATTGAACCATTAGGAGTAGCACCCACCAAGGC
AAAGAGAAGAGTGGTGCAGAGAGAAAAAAGAGCAGTGGGAATAGGAGCTTTGTTCCTTGGGTTCTTGGGA
GCAGCAGGAAGCACTATGGGCGCAGCGTCAATGACGCTGACGGTACAGGCCAGACAATTATTGTCTGGTA
TAGTGCAGCAGCAGAACAATTTGCTGAGGGCTATTGAGGCGCAACAGCATCTGTTGCAACTCACAGTCTG
GGGCATCAAGCAGCTCCAGGCAAGAATCCTGGCTGTGGAAAGATACCTAAAGGATCAACAGCTCCTGGGG
ATTTGGGGTTGCTCTGGAAAACTCATTTGCACCACTGCTGTGCCTTGGAATGCTAGTTGGAGTAATAAAT
CTCTGGAACAGATTTGGAATCACACGACCTGGATGGAGTGGGACAGAGAAATTAACAATTACACAAGCTT
AATACACTCCTTAATTGAAGAATCGCAAAACCAGCAAGAAAAGAATGAACAAGAATTATTGGAATTAGAT
AAATGGGCAAGTTTGTGGAATTGGTTTAACATAACAAATTGGCTGTGGTATATAAAATTATTCATAATGA
TAGTAGGAGGCTTGGTAGGTTTAAGAATAGTTTTTGCTGTACTTTCTATAGTGAATAGAGTTAGGCAGGG
ATATTCACCATTATCGTTTCAGACCCACCTCCCAACCCCGAGGGGACCCGACAGGCCCGAAGGAATAGAA
GAAGAAGGTGGAGAGAGAGACAGAGACAGATCCATTCGATTAGTGAACGGATCTCGACGGTATCGCCGAA
TTCACAAATGGCAGTATTCATCCACAATTTTAAAAGAAAAGGGGGGATTGGGGGGTACAGTGCAGGGGAA
AGAATAGTAGACATAATAGCAACAGACATACAAACTAAAGAATTACAAAAACAAATTACAAAAATTCAAA
ATTTTCGGGTTTATTACAGGGACAGCAGAGATCCAGTTTGGACTAGTCGTGAGGCTCCGGTGCCCGTCAG
TGGGCAGAGCGCACATCGCCCACAGTCCCCGAGAAGTTGGGGGGAGGGGTCGGCAATTGAACCGGTGCCT
AGAGAAGGTGGCGCGGGGTAAACTGGGAAAGTGATGTCGTGTACTGGCTCCGCCTTTTTCCCGAGGGTGG
GGGAGAACCGTATATAAGTGCAGTAGTCGCCGTGAACGTTCTTTTTCGCAACGGGTTTGCCGCCAGAACA
CAGGTAAGTGCCGTGTGTGGTTCCCGCGGGCCTGGCCTCTTTACGGGTTATGGCCCTTGCGTGCCTTGAA
TTACTTCCACCTGGCTGCAGTACGTGATTCTTGATCCCGAGCTTCGGGTTGGAAGTGGGTGGGAGAGTTC
GAGGCCTTGCGCTTAAGGAGCCCCTTCGCCTCGTGCTTGAGTTGAGGCCTGGCCTGGGCGCTGGGGCCGC
CGCGTGCGAATCTGGTGGCACCTTCGCGCCTGTCTCGCTGCTTTCGATAAGTCTCTAGCCATTTAAAATT
TTTGATGACCTGCTGCGACGCTTTTTTTCTGGCAAGATAGTCTTGTAAATGCGGGCCAAGATCTGCACAC
TGGTATTTCGGTTTTTGGGGCCGCGGGCGGCGACGGGGCCCGTGCGTCCCAGCGCACATGTTCGGCGAGG
CGGGGCCTGCGAGCGCGGCCACCGAGAATCGGACGGGGGTAGTCTCAAGCTGGCCGGCCTGCTCTGGTGC
CTGGCCTCGCGCCGCCGTGTATCGCCCCGCCCTGGGCGGCAAGGCTGGCCCGGTCGGCACCAGTTGCGTG
AGCGGAAAGATGGCCGCTTCCCGGCCCTGCTGCAGGGAGCTCAAAATGGAGGACGCGGCGCTCGGGAGAG
CGGGCGGGTGAGTCACCCACACAAAGGAAAAGGGCCTTTCCGTCCTCAGCCGTCGCTTCATGTGACTCCA
CGGAGTACCGGGCGCCGTCCAGGCACCTCGATTAGTTCTCGAGCTTTTGGAGTACGTCGTCTTTAGGTTG
GGGGGAGGGGTTTTATGCGATGGAGTTTCCCCACACTGAGTGGGTGGAGACTGAAGTTAGGCCAGCTTGG
CACTTGATGTAATTCTCCTTGGAATTTGCCCTTTTTGAGTTTGGATCTTGGTTCATTCTCAAGCCTCAGA
CAGTGGTTCAAAGTTTTTTTCTTCCATTTCAGGTGTCGTGAAGCGGCCCTGCAGATATCAACAAGTTTGT
ACAAAAAAGCAGGCACCATGGAGGTGGTGGACCCGCAGCAGCTGGGCATGTTCACGGAGGGCGAGCTGAT
GTCGGTGGGTATGGACACGTTCATCCACCGCATCGACTCCACCGAGGTCATCTACCAGCCGCGCCGCAAG
CGGGCCAAGCTCATCGGCAAGTACCTGATGGGGGACCTGCTGTGGGAAGGCTCTTACGGCAAGGTGAAGG
AGGTGCTGGACTCGGAGACGCTGTGCAGGAGGGCCGTCAAGATCCTCAAGAAGAAGAAGTTGCGAAGGAT
CCCCAACGGGGAGGCCAACGTGAAGAAGGAAATTCAACTACTGAGGAGGTTACGGCACAAAAATGTCATC
CAGCTGGTGGATGTGTTATACAACGAAGAGAAGCAGAAAATGTATATGGTGATGGAGTACTGCGTGTGTG
GCATGCAGGAAATGCTGGACAGCGTGCCGGAGAAGCGTTTCCCAGTGTGCCAGGCCCACGGGTACTTCTG
TCAGCTGATTGACGGCCTGGAGTACCTGCATAGCCAGGGCATTGTGCACAAGGACATCAAGCCGGGGAAC
CTGCTGCTCACCACCGGTGGCACCCTCAAAATCTCCGACCTGGGCGTGGCCGAGGCACTGCACCCGTTCG
CGGCGGACGACACCTGCCGGACCAGCCAGGGCTCCCCGGCTTTCCAGCCGCCCGAGATTGCCAACGGCCT
GGACACCTTCTCCGGCTTCAAGGTGGACATCTGGTCGGCTGGGGTCACCCTCTACAACATCACCACGGGT
CTGTACCCCTTCGAAGGGGACAACATCTACAAGTTGTTTGAGAACATCGGGAAGGGGAGCTACGCCATCC
CGGGCGACTGTGGCCCCCCGCTCTCTGACCTGCTGAAAGGGATGCTTGAGTACGAACCGGCCAAGAGGTT
CTCCATCCGGCAGATCCGGCAGCACAGCTGGTTCCGGAAGAAACATCCTCCGGCTGAAGCACCAGTGCCC
ATCCCACCGAGCCCAGACACCAAGGACCGGTGGCGCAGCATGACTGTGGTGCCGTACTTGGAGGACCTGC
ACGGCGCGGACGAGGACGAGGACCTCTTCGACATCGAGGATGACATCATCTACACTCAGGACTTCACGGT
GCCCGGACAGGTCCCAGAAGAGGAGGCCAGTCACAATGGACAGCGCCGGGGCCTCCCCAAGGCCGTGTGT
ATGAACGGCACAGAGGCGGCGCAGCTGAGCACCAAATCCAGGGCGGAGGGCCGGGCCCCCAACCCTGCCC
GCAAGGCCTGCTCCGCCAGCAGCAAGATCCGCCGGCTGTCGGCCTGCAAGCAGCAGTAGAACCCAGCTTT
CTTGTACAAAGTGGTGATATCCAATTAACCCTCACTAAAGGTGATATAGTAGTGAAGAAATAAGTCCCTA
TAGTGAGTCGTATTACCACCCAACTTTTCTATACAAAGTGGTTGATATCCAGCACAGTGGCGGCCGCTCG
AGTCTAGAGGGCCCGCGGTTCGAAGGTAAGCCTATCCCTAACCCTCTCCTCGGTCTCGATTCTACGCGTA
CCGGTTAGTAATGAGATCCCTCCCCCCCCCCTAACGTTACTGGCCGAAGCCGCTTGGAATAAGGCCGGTG
TGCGTTTGTCTATATGTTATTTTCCACCATATTGCCGTCTTTTGGCAATGTGAGGGCCCGGAAACCTGGC
CCTGTCTTCTTGACGAGCATTCCTAGGGGTCTTTCCCCTCTCGCCAAAGGAATGCAAGGTCTGTTGAATG
TCGTGAAGGAAGCAGTTCCTCTGGAAGCTTCTTGAAGACAAACAACGTCTGTAGCGACCCTTTGCAGGCA
GCGGAACCCCCCACCTGGCGACAGGTGCCTCTGCGGCCAAAAGCCACGTGTATAAGATACACCTGCAAAG
GCGGCACAACCCCAGTGCCACGTTGTGAGTTGGATAGTTGTGGAAAGAGTCAAATGGCTCTCCTCAAGCG
TATTCAACAAGGGGCTGAAGGATGCCCAGAAGGTACCCCATTGTATGGGATCTGATCTGGGGCCTCGGTG
CACATGCTTTACATGTGTTTAGTCGAGGTTAAAAAAACGTCTAGGCCCCCCGAACCACGGGGACGTGGTT
TTCCTTTGAAAAACACGATGATAATATGGCCACACATATGACCGAGTACAAGCCCACGGTGCGCCTCGCC
ACCCGCGACGACGTCCCCAGGGCCGTACGCACCCTCGCCGCCGCGTTCGCCGACTACCCCGCCACGCGCC
ACACCGTCGATCCGGACCGCCACATCGAGCGGGTCACCGAGCTGCAAGAACTCTTCCTCACGCGCGTCGG
GCTCGACATCGGCAAGGTGTGGGTCGCGGACGACGGCGCCGCGGTGGCGGTCTGGACCACGCCGGAGAGC
GTCGAAGCGGGGGCGGTGTTCGCCGAGATCGGCCCGCGCATGGCCGAGTTGAGCGGTTCCCGGCTGGCCG
CGCAGCAACAGATGGAAGGCCTCCTGGCGCCGCACCGGCCCAAGGAGCCCGCGTGGTTCCTGGCCACCGT
CGGCGTCTCGCCCGACCACCAGGGCAAGGGTCTGGGCAGCGCCGTCGTGCTCCCCGGAGTGGAGGCGGCC
GAGCGCGCCGGGGTGCCCGCCTTCCTGGAGACCTCCGCGCCCCGCAACCTCCCCTTCTACGAGCGGCTCG
GCTTCACCGTCACCGCCGACGTCGAGGTGCCCGAAGGACCGCGCACCTGGTGCATGACCCGCAAGCCCGG
TGCCTAAATCGATAGATCCTAATCAACCTCTGGATTACAAAATTTGTGAAAGATTGACTGGTATTCTTAA
CTATGTTGCTCCTTTTACGCTATGTGGATACGCTGCTTTAATGCCTTTGTATCATGCTATTGCTTCCCGT
ATGGCTTTCATTTTCTCCTCCTTGTATAAATCCTGGTTGCTGTCTCTTTATGAGGAGTTGTGGCCCGTTG
TCAGGCAACGTGGCGTGGTGTGCACTGTGTTTGCTGACGCAACCCCCACTGGTTGGGGCATTGCCACCAC
CTGTCAGCTCCTTTCCGGGACTTTCGCTTTCCCCCTCCCTATTGCCACGGCGGAACTCATCGCCGCCTGC
CTTGCCCGCTGCTGGACAGGGGCTCGGCTGTTGGGCACTGACAATTCCGTGGTGTTGTCGGGGAAATCAT
CGTCCTTTCCTTGGCTGCTCGCCTGTGTTGCCACCTGGATTCTGCGCGGGACGTCCTTCTGCTACGTCCC
TTCGGCCCTCAATCCAGCGGACCTTCCTTCCCGCGGCCTGCTGCCGGCTCTGCGGCCTCTTCCGCGTCTT
CGCCTTCGCCCTCAGACGAGTCGGATCTCCCTTTGGGCCGCCTCCCCGCCTGAGATCCTTTAAGACCAAT
GACTTACAAGGCAGCTGTAGATCTTAGCCACTTTTTAAAAGAAAAGGGGGGACTGGAAGGGCTAATTCAC
TCCCAACGAAGACAAGATCTGCTTTTTGCTTGTACTGGGTCTCTCTGGTTAGACCAGATCTGAGCCTGGG
AGCTCTCTGGCTAACTAGGGAACCCACTGCTTAAGCCTCAATAAAGCTTGCCTTGAGTGCTTCAAGTAGT
GTGTGCCCGTCTGTTGTGTGACTCTGGTAACTAGAGATCCCTCAGACCCTTTTAGTCAGTGTGGAAAATC
TCTAGCAGTAGTAGTTCATGTCATCTTATTATTCAGTATTTATAACTTGCAAAGAAATGAATATCAGAGA
GTGAGAGGCCCGGGTTAATTAAGGAAAGGGCTAGATCATTCTTGAAGACGAAAGGGCCTCGTGATACGCC
TATTTTTATAGGTTAATGTCATGATAATAATGGTTTCTTAGACGTCAGGTGGCACTTTTCGGGGAAATGT
GCGCGGAACCCCTATTTGTTTATTTTTCTAAATACATTCAAATATGTATCCGCTCATGAGACAATAACCC
TGATAAATGCTTCAATAATATTGAAAAAGGAAGAGTATGAGTATTCAACATTTCCGTGTCGCCCTTATTC
CCTTTTTTGCGGCATTTTGCCTTCCTGTTTTTGCTCACCCAGAAACGCTGGTGAAAGTAAAAGATGCTGA
AGATCAGTTGGGTGCACGAGTGGGTTACATCGAACTGGATCTCAACAGCGGTAAGATCCTTGAGAGTTTT
CGCCCCGAAGAACGTTTTCCAATGATGAGCACTTTTAAAGTTCTGCTATGTGGCGCGGTATTATCCCGTG
TTGACGCCGGGCAAGAGCAACTCGGTCGCCGCATACACTATTCTCAGAATGACTTGGTTGAGTACTCACC
AGTCACAGAAAAGCATCTTACGGATGGCATGACAGTAAGAGAATTATGCAGTGCTGCCATAACCATGAGT
GATAACACTGCGGCCAACTTACTTCTGACAACGATCGGAGGACCGAAGGAGCTAACCGCTTTTTTGCACA
ACATGGGGGATCATGTAACTCGCCTTGATCGTTGGGAACCGGAGCTGAATGAAGCCATACCAAACGACGA
GCGTGACACCACGATGCCTGTAGCAATGGCAACAACGTTGCGCAAACTATTAACTGGCGAACTACTTACT
CTAGCTTCCCGGCAACAATTAATAGACTGGATGGAGGCGGATAAAGTTGCAGGACCACTTCTGCGCTCGG
CCCTTCCGGCTGGCTGGTTTATTGCTGATAAATCTGGAGCCGGTGAGCGTGGGTCTCGCGGTATCATTGC
AGCACTGGGGCCAGATGGTAAGCCCTCCCGTATCGTAGTTATCTACACGACGGGGAGTCAGGCAACTATG
GATGAACGAAATAGACAGATCGCTGAGATAGGTGCCTCACTGATTAAGCATTGGTAACTGTCAGACCAAG
TTTACTCATATATACTTTAGATTGATTTAAAACTTCATTTTTAATTTAAAAGGATCTAGGTGAAGATCCT
TTTTGATAATCTCATGACCAAAATCCCTTAACGTGAGTTTTCGTTCCACTGAGCGTCAGACCCCGTAGAA
AAGATCAAAGGATCTTCTTGAGATCCTTTTTTTCTGCGCGTAATCTGCTGCTTGCAAACAAAAAAACCAC
CGCTACCAGCGGTGGTTTGTTTGCCGGATCAAGAGCTACCAACTCTTTTTCCGAAGGTAACTGGCTTCAG
CAGAGCGCAGATACCAAATACTGTTCTTCTAGTGTAGCCGTAGTTAGGCCACCACTTCAAGAACTCTGTA
GCACCGCCTACATACCTCGCTCTGCTAATCCTGTTACCAGTGGCTGCTGCCAGTGGCGATAAGTCGTGTC
TTACCGGGTTGGACTCAAGACGATAGTTACCGGATAAGGCGCAGCGGTCGGGCTGAACGGGGGGTTCGTG
CACACAGCCCAGCTTGGAGCGAACGACCTACACCGAACTGAGATACCTACAGCGTGAGCTATGAGAAAGC
GCCACGCTTCCCGAAGGGAGAAAGGCGGACAGGTATCCGGTAAGCGGCAGGGTCGGAACAGGAGAGCGCA
CGAGGGAGCTTCCAGGGGGAAACGCCTGGTATCTTTATAGTCCTGTCGGGTTTCGCCACCTCTGACTTGA
GCGTCGATTTTTGTGATGCTCGTCAGGGGGGCGGAGCCTATGGAAAAACGCCAGCAACGCGGCCTTTTTA
CGGTTCCTGGCCTTTTGCTGGCCTTTTGCTCACATGTTCTTTCCTGCGTTATCCCCTGATTCTGTGGATA
ACCGTATTACCGCCTTTGAGTGAGCTGATACCGCTCGCCGCAGCCGAACGACCGAGCGCAGCGAGTCAGT
GAGCGAGGAAGCGGAAGAGCGCCCAATACGCAAACCGCCTCTCCCCGCGCGTTGGCCGATTCATTAATGC
AGCAAGCTCATGGCTGACTAATTTTTTTTATTTATGCAGAGGCCGAGGCCGCCTCGGCCTCTGAGCTATT
CCAGAAGTAGTGAGGAGGCTTTTTTGGAGGCCTAGGCTTTTGCAAAAAGCTCCCCGTGGCACGACAGGTT
TCCCGACTGGAAAGCGGGCAGTGAGCGCAACGCAATTAATGTGAGTTAGCTCACTCATTAGGCACCCCAG
GCTTTACACTTTATGCTTCCGGCTCGTATGTTGTGTGGAATTGTGAGCGGATAACAATTTCACACAGGAA
ACAGCTATGACATGATTACGAATTTCACAAATAAAGCATTTTTTTCACTGCATTCTAGTTGTGGTTTGTC
CAAACTCATCAATGTATCTTATCATGTCTGGATCAACTGGATAACTCAAGCTAACCAAAATCATCCCAAA
CTTCCCACCCCATACCCTATTACCACTGCCAATTACCTGTGGTTTCATTTACTCTAAACCTGTGATTCCT
CTGAATTATTTTCATTTTAAAGAAATTGTATTTGTTAAATATGTACTACAAACTTAGTAGT
