>Addgene plasmid #116687 | pHAGE-STK11-G56W | depositor partial sequence | sequence record 219562 | insert
ATGGAGGTGGTGGACCCGCAGCAGCTGGGCATGTTCACGGAGGGCGAGCTGATGTCGGTGGGTATGGACA
CGTTCATCCACCGCATCGACTCCACCGAGGTCATCTACCAGCCGCGCCGCAAGCGGGCCAAGCTCATCGG
CAAGTACCTGATGGGGGACCTGCTGTGGGAAGGCTCTTACGGCAAGGTGAAGGAGGTGCTGGACTCGGAG
ACGCTGTGCAGGAGGGCCGTCAAGATCCTCAAGAAGAAGAAGTTGCGAAGGATCCCCAACGGGGAGGCCA
ACGTGAAGAAGGAAATTCAACTACTGAGGAGGTTACGGCACAAAAATGTCATCCAGCTGGTGGATGTGTT
ATACAACGAAGAGAAGCAGAAAATGTATATGGTGATGGAGTACTGCGTGTGTGGCATGCAGGAAATGCTG
GACAGCGTGCCGGAGAAGCGTTTCCCAGTGTGCCAGGCCCACGGGTACTTCTGTCAGCTGATTGACGGCC
TGGAGTACCTGCATAGCCAGGGCATTGTGCACAAGGACATCAAGCCGGGGAACCTGCTGCTCACCACCGG
TGGCACCCTCAAAATCTCCGACCTGGGCGTGGCCGAGGCACTGCACCCGTTCGCGGCGGACGACACCTGC
CGGACCAGCCAGGGCTCCCCGGCTTTCCAGCCGCCCGAGATTGCCAACGGCCTGGACACCTTCTCCGGCT
TCAAGGTGGACATCTGGTCGGCTGGGGTCACCCTCTACAACATCACCACGGGTCTGTACCCCTTCGAAGG
GGACAACATCTACAAGTTGTTTGAGAACATCGGGAAGGGGAGCTACGCCATCCCGGGCGACTGTGGCCCC
CCGCTCTCTGACCTGCTGAAAGGGATGCTTGAGTACGAACCGGCCAAGAGGTTCTCCATCCGGCAGATCC
GGCAGCACAGCTGGTTCCGGAAGAAACATCCTCCGGCTGAAGCACCAGTGCCCATCCCACCGAGCCCAGA
CACCAAGGACCGGTGGCGCAGCATGACTGTGGTGCCGTACTTGGAGGACCTGCACGGCGCGGACGAGGAC
GAGGACCTCTTCGACATCGAGGATGACATCATCTACACTCAGGACTTCACGGTGCCCGGACAGGTCCCAG
AAGAGGAGGCCAGTCACAATGGACAGCGCCGGGGCCTCCCCAAGGCCGTGTGTATGAACGGCACAGAGGC
GGCGCAGCTGAGCACCAAATCCAGGGCGGAGGGCCGGGCCCCCAACCCTGCCCGCAAGGCCTGCTCCGCC
AGCAGCAAGATCCGCCGGCTGTCGGCCTGCAAGCAGCAGTGA
